Addgene plasmid #85812: pCI-neo-Flag-DHHC5
Purpose: To rescue the expression of DHHC5 in the knockdown cell lines
Depositing lab: Sandra Hofmann. Depositing organization: University of Texas Southwestern Medical Center. Publication: Systematic siRNA Screen Unmasks NSCLC Growth Dependence by Palmitoyltransferase DHHC5. Tian H, Lu JY, Shao C, Huffman KE, Carstens RM, Larsen JE, Girard L, Liu H, Rodriguez-Canales J, Frenkel EP, Wistuba II, Minna JD, Hofmann SL. Mol Cancer Res. 2015 Apr;13(4):784-94. doi: 10.1158/1541-7786.MCR-14-0608. Epub 2015 Jan 8. PubMed 25573953.
Backbone
  Vector backbone: pCI-neo
  Backbone size w/o insert (bp): 5500
  Total vector size (bp): 7800
  Modifications to backbone: inserted 3x Flag tag
  Vector type: Mammalian Expression
  Selectable markers: Neomycin (select with G418)
Growth in bacteria
  Bacterial resistance: Ampicillin, 100 μg/mL
  Growth temperature: 37°C
  Growth strain: DH5alpha
  Copy number: High Copy
Gene/Insert
  Gene/Insert name: ZDHHC5
  Species: M. musculus (mouse)
  Insert size (bp): 2200
  GenBank ID: NM_144887
  Entrez Gene: Zdhhc5 (a.k.a. 1110032A17Rik, AI451382, Zisp)
  Tag / fusion protein: Flag (N terminal on backbone)
Terms and licenses: Academic/Nonprofit Terms; Industry Terms: Not Available to Industry
How to cite: pCI-neo-Flag-DHHC5 was a gift from Sandra Hofmann (Addgene plasmid # 85812 ; http://n2t.net/addgene:85812 ; RRID:Addgene_85812)
