[The description below was written by a language model from this plasmid's Addgene catalogue record and pLannotate feature annotations shown in this document.]
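Description:
pCI-neo-Flag-DHHC5 is a mammalian expression plasmid built on the pCI-neo backbone, carrying the mouse Zdhhc5 coding sequence (about 2.2 kb) fused at its N-terminus to a 3xFLAG epitope tag that was added to the backbone. ZDHHC5 is a DHHC-family palmitoyltransferase that attaches palmitate to protein substrates. The catalogue lists a total size of roughly 7.8 kb, while the sequenced record is 7,659 nt, which is broadly consistent.

Expression is driven by the human cytomegalovirus immediate-early enhancer and promoter, followed by a chimeric β-globin/immunoglobulin intron that typically improves mRNA processing and expression. A T7 promoter lies just upstream of the tagged open reading frame and a T3 promoter fragment lies downstream in the opposite orientation. These phage promoters can in principle support in vitro transcription. The transcript is terminated by an SV40 polyadenylation signal. The 3xFLAG tag includes an enterokinase cleavage site and allows detection or immunoprecipitation of the protein with anti-FLAG antibodies.

A separate cassette with the SV40 enhancer/early promoter, the NeoR/KanR aminoglycoside phosphotransferase gene and a synthetic poly(A) signal allows G418 selection of stably transfected mammalian cells. In bacteria the plasmid is maintained through a high-copy ColE1/pUC-type origin and selected with ampicillin via the β-lactamase gene. An f1 origin is also present for single-stranded DNA production.

According to the record, the construct was made to restore DHHC5 expression in knockdown cell lines. This is a rescue experiment to confirm that knockdown phenotypes are specific to loss of the enzyme, in work on DHHC5 dependence in non-small cell lung cancer cells.
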