Features (pLannotate 1.2.2; 20 found; start..end, strand, type, name):
      4..69      +  CDS            3xFLAG: three tandem FLAG® epitope tags, followed by an enterokinase cleavage site
     79..2223    +  CDS            Zdhhc5: ZDHC5_MOUSE - Also known as Kiaa1748. Experimental evidence at protein level: Swiss-Prot protein existence level 1. Palmitoyltransferase that catalyzes the addition of palmitate onto various protein substrates and is involved in a variety of cellular processes (PubMed:21820437, PubMed:22081607). Palmitoylates the G-protein coupled receptor SSTR5 and for FLOT2 (PubMed:21820437, PubMed:22081607). From Mus musculus (Mouse).
   2238..2255    -  promoter       T3 promoter (fragment): promoter for bacteriophage T3 RNA polymerase
   2273..2394    -  polyA_signal   SV40 poly(A) signal: SV40 polyadenylation signal
   2417..2485    -  CDS            large T antigen (fragment): large T antigen from SV40 (simian virus 40)
   2509..2576    +  CDS            lacZα (fragment): LacZα fragment of β-galactosidase; lacZ fragment
   2580..3008    +  rep_origin     f1 ori (sequence partly withheld): f1 bacteriophage origin of replication; arrow indicates direction of (+) strand synthesis
   3036..3087    -  misc_feature   bom (fragment): basis of mobility region from pBR322
   3152..3509    +  promoter       SV40 promoter: SV40 enhancer and early promoter
   3560..4354    +  CDS            NeoR/KanR: aminoglycoside phosphotransferase from Tn5; aph(3')-II (or nptII); confers resistance to neomycin, kanamycin, and G418 (Geneticin®)
   4418..4466    +  polyA_signal   poly(A) signal: synthetic polyadenylation signal
   4491..4540    -  misc_feature   bom (fragment): basis of mobility region from pBR322
   4642..4677    -  CDS            rop (fragment): Rop protein, which maintains plasmids at low copy number; rop
   4772..4876    +  promoter       AmpR promoter: bla
   4877..5737    +  CDS            AmpR: β-lactamase; bla; confers resistance to ampicillin, carbenicillin, and related antibiotics
   5908..6496    +  rep_origin     ori: high-copy-number ColE1/pMB1/pBR322/pUC origin of replication
   6709..7086    +  enhancer       CMV enhancer: human cytomegalovirus immediate early enhancer
   7087..7298    +  promoter       CMV promoter: human cytomegalovirus (CMV) immediate early promoter
   7459..7591    +  intron         chimeric intron: chimera between introns from human β-globin and immunoglobulin heavy chain genes
   7636..7654    +  promoter       T7 promoter: promoter for bacteriophage T7 RNA polymerase
>Addgene plasmid #85812 | pCI-neo-Flag-DHHC5 | addgene full sequence | sequence record 169519 | Addgene NGS Result
ATGGACTACAAAGACCATGACGGTGATTATAAAGATCATGATATCGATTACAAGGATGACGATGACAAGC
TTGGATCCATGCCCGCAGAGTCTGGAAAGAGGTTCAAACCCAGCAAGTATGTACCGGTCTCAGCAGCCGC
CATATTTCTAGTGGGAGCTACAACACTCTTCTTTGCCTTTACGTGTCCAGGACTAAGCCTGAATGTGTCA
CCTGCAGTGCCCATTTACAATGCAATTATGTTTCTCTTTGTGCTGGCCAACTTTAGCATGGCCACCTTTA
TGGACCCAGGAATTTTTCCCCGAGCCGAGGAAGATGAAGACAAAGAAGATGACTTCCGAGCTCCCCTTTA
CAAAACAGTGGAGATCAAGGGTATCCAGGTGCGAATGAAATGGTGTGCCACCTGCCGCTTTTACCGCCCT
CCTAGATGCTCCCACTGCAGTGTCTGTGACAACTGTGTGGAGGAATTTGACCATCACTGCCCTTGGGTAA
ACAACTGTATTGGTCGCAGGAACTACAGATACTTCTTCCTTTTCCTCCTTTCCCTGACAGCTCACATCAT
GGGTGTGTTTGGCTTTGGCCTCCTTTATGTCCTCTATCACATAGAGGAACTCTCAGGGGTCCGCACTGCT
GTCACCATGGCAGTGATGTGTGTGGCTGGCTTATTTTTCATCCCTGTAGCTGGCCTCACAGGATTTCATG
TGGTGCTGGTGGCTAGGGGACGCACAACCAATGAACAGGTTACAGGTAAATTCCGGGGAGGTGTGAATCC
CTTCACCAATGGCTGCTGTAACAACGTTAGCCGTGTCCTCTGCAGTTCTCCAGCACCCAGGTATTTGGGG
AGACCAAAGAAAGAGAAGACAATTGTAATCAGACCTCCTTTCCTTCGACCAGAAGTGTCAGATGGGCAGA
TAACTGTGAAGATCATGGATAATGGCATCCAGGGAGAATTGAGGAGGACTAAGTCTAAAGGAAGCCTAGA
GATAACAGAGAGCCAGTCTGCAGATGCAGAACCTCCACCTCCTCCTAAGCCGGACCTCAGCCGATACACG
GGGCTTCGAACACACCTCAGCCTGGCTACTAATGAGGATAGCAGTCTCTTGGGCAAGGACAGTCCCCCTA
CACCTACCATGTACAAGTATCGACCAGGTTACAGCAGCAGTAGCACATCAGCCGCCATGCCTCATTCCTC
CAGCGCCAAGTTGAGTCGTGGAGACAGCTTAAAGGAGCCAACTTCAATTGCAGATAGCAGCCGCCATCCC
AGCTACCGCTCAGAACCCAGCTTGGAGCCAGAGAGCTTCCGGTCTCCTACTTTTGGCAAAAGCTTTCATT
TTGATCCATTGTCCAGTGGCTCACGATCCTCCAGCCTCAAGTCAGCTCAGGGCACGGGCTTTGAGCTGGG
CCAGTTGCAGTCCATTCGTTCAGAGGGCACCACCTCCACCTCCTATAAGAGCCTGGCCAATCAGACACGC
AATGGAAGTCTATCTTATGACAGCCTACTCACTCCTTCAGACAGCCCTGATTTTGAGTCAGTACAGGCAG
GGCCTGAGCCAGACCCACCTTTAGGCTACACCTCTCCCTTCCTGTCAGCCCGGCTGGCCCAGCAACGGGA
AGCCGAGAGGCATCCACGTTTGCTGCCAACTGGCCCACCACACCGAGAACCCTCACCAGTCCGTTATGAC
AATCTGTCTCGCCACATTGTGGCCTCCCTCCAGGAACGAGAGAAGCTGCTACGACAGTCACCTCCACTTG
CAGGCCGTGAGGAAGAACCAGGCTTGGGAGACTCAGGCATTCAGTCAACACCAGGCTCAGGCCATGCCCC
CCGTACTAGTTCCTCCTCAGATGATTCCAAGAGATCACCCTTGAGTAAGACTCCACTGGGACGCCCAGCT
GTTCCCCGTTTTGGCAAACCAGATGGGCTAAGAAGCCGGGGACTAGGGTCCCCTGAACCAGGCACAACTG
CCCCCTACCTGGGCCGATCAATATCCTATAGCAGCCAAAAAGCCCCATCTGGTGTCTCAGAGACAGAGGA
AGTAGCATTGCAGCCATTACTGACACCCAAAGATGAAGTACAGCTCAAGACCACCTACAGCAAATCCAAT
GGGCAGCCCAAGAGTATAGGCTCAGCTTCCCCTGGCCCAGGCCAGCCACCTCTCAGTAGCCCCACAAGGG
GAGGAGTCAAGAAGGTGTCAGGGGTGGGTGGCACCACTTATGAGATTTCTGTGTGAGCGGCCGCTTCCCT
TTAGTGAGGGTTAATGCTTCGAGCAGACATGATAAGATACATTGATGAGTTTGGACAAACCACAACTAGA
ATGCAGTGAAAAAAATGCTTTATTTGTGAAATTTGTGATGCTATTGCTTTATTTGTAACCATTATAAGCT
GCAATAAACAAGTTAACAACAACAATTGCATTCATTTTATGTTTCAGGTTCAGGGGGAGATGTGGGAGGT
TTTTTAAAGCAAGTAAAACCTCTACAAATGTGGTAAAATCCGATAAGGATCGATCCGGGCTGGCGTAATA
GCGAAGAGGCCCGCACCGATCGCCCTTCCCAACAGTTGCGCAGCCTGAATGGCGAATGG
[124 nt withheld, positions 2580-2703]
C
[91 nt withheld, positions 2705-2795]
A
[49 nt withheld, positions 2797-2845]
CCTTTGACGTTGGAGTCCACGTTCTTT
[37 nt withheld, positions 2873-2909]
ACCCTATCTCGGTCTATTCTTTTGATTTATAAGGGATTTTGCCGATTTCGGCCTATTGGTTAAAAAATGA
GCTGATTTAACAAAAATTTAACGCGAATTTTAACAAAATATTAACGCTTACAATTTCCTGATGCGGTATT
TTCTCCTTACGCATCTGTGCGGTATTTCACACCGCATACGCGGATCTGCGCAGCACCATGGCCTGAAATA
ACCTCTGAAAGAGGAACTTGGTTAGGTACCTTCTGAGGCGGAAAGAACCAGCTGTGGAATGTGTGTCAGT
TAGGGTGTGGAAAGTCCCCAGGCTCCCCAGCAGGCAGAAGTATGCAAAGCATGCATCTCAATTAGTCAGC
AACCAGGTGTGGAAAGTCCCCAGGCTCCCCAGCAGGCAGAAGTATGCAAAGCATGCATCTCAATTAGTCA
GCAACCATAGTCCCGCCCCTAACTCCGCCCATCCCGCCCCTAACTCCGCCCAGTTCCGCCCATTCTCCGC
CCCATGGCTGACTAATTTTTTTTATTTATGCAGAGGCCGAGGCCGCCTCGGCCTCTGAGCTATTCCAGAA
GTAGTGAGGAGGCTTTTTTGGAGGCCTAGGCTTTTGCAAAAAGCTTGATTCTTCTGACACAACAGTCTCG
AACTTAAGGCTAGAGCCACCATGATTGAACAAGATGGATTGCACGCAGGTTCTCCGGCCGCTTGGGTGGA
GAGGCTATTCGGCTATGACTGGGCACAACAGACAATCGGCTGCTCTGATGCCGCCGTGTTCCGGCTGTCA
GCGCAGGGGCGCCCGGTTCTTTTTGTCAAGACCGACCTGTCCGGTGCCCTGAATGAACTGCAGGACGAGG
CAGCGCGGCTATCGTGGCTGGCCACGACGGGCGTTCCTTGCGCAGCTGTGTTCGACGTTGTCACTGAAGC
GGGAAGGGACTGGCTGCTATTGGGCGAAGTGCCGGGGCAGGATCTCCTGTCATCTCACCTTGCTCCTGCC
GAGAAAGTATCCATCATGGCTGATGCAATGCGGCGGCTGCATACGCTTGATCCGGCTACCTGCCCATTCG
ACCACCAAGCGAAACATCGCATCGAGCGAGCACGTACTCGGATGGAAGCCGGCCTTGTCGATCAGGATGA
TCTGGACGAAGAGCATCAGGGGCTCGCGCCAGCCGAACTGTTCGCCAGGCTCAAGGCGCGCATGCCCGAC
GGCGAGGATCTCGTCGTGACCCATGGCGATGCCTGCTTGCCGAATATCATGGTGGAAAATGGCCGCTTTT
CTGGATTCATCGACTGTGGCCGGCTGGGTGTGGCGGACCGCTATCAGGACATAGCGTTGGCTACCCGTGA
TATTGCTGAAGAGCTTGGCGGCGAATGGGCTGACCGCTTCCTCGTGCTTTACGGTATCGCCGCTCCCGAT
TCGCAGCGCATCGCCTTCTATCGCCTTCTTGACGAGTTCTTCTGAGCGGGACTCTGGGGTTCGAAATGAC
CGACCAAGCGACGCCCAACCTGCCATCACGATGGCCGCAATAAAATATCTTTATTTTCATTACATCTGTG
TGTTGGTTTTTTGTGTGAATCGATAGCGATAAGGATTCGCGTATGGTGCACTCTCAGTACAATCTGCTCT
GATGCCGCATAGTTAAGCCAGCCCCGACACCCGCCAACACCCGCTGACGCGCCCTGACGGGCTTGTCTGC
TCCCGGCATCCGCTTACAGACAAGCTGTGACCGTCTCCGGGAGCTGCATGTGTCAGAGGTTTTCACCGTC
ATCACCGAAACGCGCGAGACGAAAGGGCCTCGTGATACGCCTATTTTTATAGGTTAATGTCATGATAATA
ATGGTTTCTTAGACGTCAGGTGGCACTTTTCGGGGAAATGTGCGCGGAACCCCTATTTGTTTATTTTTCT
AAATACATTCAAATATGTATCCGCTCATGAGACAATAACCCTGATAAATGCTTCAATAATATTGAAAAAG
GAAGAGTATGAGTATTCAACATTTCCGTGTCGCCCTTATTCCCTTTTTTGCGGCATTTTGCCTTCCTGTT
TTTGCTCACCCAGAAACGCTGGTGAAAGTAAAAGATGCTGAAGATCAGTTGGGTGCACGAGTGGGTTACA
TCGAACTGGATCTCAACAGCGGTAAGATCCTTGAGAGTTTTCGCCCCGAAGAACGTTTTCCAATGATGAG
CACTTTTAAAGTTCTGCTATGTGGCGCGGTATTATCCCGTATTGACGCCGGGCAAGAGCAACTCGGTCGC
CGCATACACTATTCTCAGAATGACTTGGTTGAGTACTCACCAGTCACAGAAAAGCATCTTACGGATGGCA
TGACAGTAAGAGAATTATGCAGTGCTGCCATAACCATGAGTGATAACACTGCGGCCAACTTACTTCTGAC
AACGATCGGAGGACCGAAGGAGCTAACCGCTTTTTTGCACAACATGGGGGATCATGTAACTCGCCTTGAT
CGTTGGGAACCGGAGCTGAATGAAGCCATACCAAACGACGAGCGTGACACCACGATGCCTGTAGCAATGG
CAACAACGTTGCGCAAACTATTAACTGGCGAACTACTTACTCTAGCTTCCCGGCAACAATTAATAGACTG
GATGGAGGCGGATAAAGTTGCAGGACCACTTCTGCGCTCGGCCCTTCCGGCTGGCTGGTTTATTGCTGAT
AAATCTGGAGCCGGTGAGCGTGGGTCTCGCGGTATCATTGCAGCACTGGGGCCAGATGGTAAGCCCTCCC
GTATCGTAGTTATCTACACGACGGGGAGTCAGGCAACTATGGATGAACGAAATAGACAGATCGCTGAGAT
AGGTGCCTCACTGATTAAGCATTGGTAACTGTCAGACCAAGTTTACTCATATATACTTTAGATTGATTTA
AAACTTCATTTTTAATTTAAAAGGATCTAGGTGAAGATCCTTTTTGATAATCTCATGACCAAAATCCCTT
AACGTGAGTTTTCGTTCCACTGAGCGTCAGACCCCGTAGAAAAGATCAAAGGATCTTCTTGAGATCCTTT
TTTTCTGCGCGTAATCTGCTGCTTGCAAACAAAAAAACCACCGCTACCAGCGGTGGTTTGTTTGCCGGAT
CAAGAGCTACCAACTCTTTTTCCGAAGGTAACTGGCTTCAGCAGAGCGCAGATACCAAATACTGTTCTTC
TAGTGTAGCCGTAGTTAGGCCACCACTTCAAGAACTCTGTAGCACCGCCTACATACCTCGCTCTGCTAAT
CCTGTTACCAGTGGCTGCTGCCAGTGGCGATAAGTCGTGTCTTACCGGGTTGGACTCAAGACGATAGTTA
CCGGATAAGGCGCAGCGGTCGGGCTGAACGGGGGGTTCGTGCACACAGCCCAGCTTGGAGCGAACGACCT
ACACCGAACTGAGATACCTACAGCGTGAGCTATGAGAAAGCGCCACGCTTCCCGAAGGGAGAAAGGCGGA
CAGGTATCCGGTAAGCGGCAGGGTCGGAACAGGAGAGCGCACGAGGGAGCTTCCAGGGGGAAACGCCTGG
TATCTTTATAGTCCTGTCGGGTTTCGCCACCTCTGACTTGAGCGTCGATTTTTGTGATGCTCGTCAGGGG
GGCGGAGCCTATGGAAAAACGCCAGCAACGCGGCCTTTTTACGGTTCCTGGCCTTTTGCTGGCCTTTTGC
TCACATGGCTCGACAGATCTTCAATATTGGCCATTAGCCATATTATTCATTGGTTATATAGCATAAATCA
ATATTGGCTATTGGCCATTGCATACGTTGTATCTATATCATAATATGTACATTTATATTGGCTCATGTCC
AATATGACCGCCATGTTGGCATTGATTATTGACTAGTTATTAATAGTAATCAATTACGGGGTCATTAGTT
CATAGCCCATATATGGAGTTCCGCGTTACATAACTTACGGTAAATGGCCCGCCTGGCTGACCGCCCAACG
ACCCCCGCCCATTGACGTCAATAATGACGTATGTTCCCATAGTAACGCCAATAGGGACTTTCCATTGACG
TCAATGGGTGGAGTATTTACGGTAAACTGCCCACTTGGCAGTACATCAAGTGTATCATATGCCAAGTCCG
CCCCCTATTGACGTCAATGACGGTAAATGGCCCGCCTGGCATTATGCCCAGTACATGACCTTACGGGACT
TTCCTACTTGGCAGTACATCTACGTATTAGTCATCGCTATTACCATGGTGATGCGGTTTTGGCAGTACAC
CAATGGGCGTGGATAGCGGTTTGACTCACGGGGATTTCCAAGTCTCCACCCCATTGACGTCAATGGGAGT
TTGTTTTGGCACCAAAATCAACGGGACTTTCCAAAATGTCGTAACAACTGCGATCGCCCGCCCCGTTGAC
GCAAATGGGCGGTAGGCGTGTACGGTGGGAGGTCTATATAAGCAGAGCTCGTTTAGTGAACCGTCAGATC
ACTAGAAGCTTTATTGCGGTAGTTTATCACAGTTAAATTGCTAACGCAGTCAGTGCTTCTGACACAACAG
TCTCGAACTTAAGCTGCAGTGACTCTCTTAAGGTAGCCTTGCAGAAGTTGGTCGTGAGGCACTGGGCAGG
TAAGTATCAAGGTTACAAGACAGGTTTAAGGAGACCAATAGAAACTGGGCTTGTCGAGACAGAGAAGACT
CTTGCGTTTCTGATAGGCACCTATTGGTCTTACTGACATCCACTTTGCCTTTCTCTCCACAGGTGTCCAC
TCCCAGTTCAATTACAGCTCTTAAGGCTAGAGTACTTAATACGACTCACTATAGGCTAGC
